>Addgene plasmid #107586 | pJKW0457 | addgene full sequence | sequence record 208233 | Addgene NGS Result
TCGCGCGTTTCGGTGATGACGGTGAAAACCTCTGACACATGCAGCTCCCGGAGACGGTCACAGCTTGTCT
GTAAGCGGATGCCGGGAGCAGACAAGCCCGTCAGGGCGCGTCAGCGGGTGTTGGCGGGTGTCGGGGCTGG
CTTAACTATGCGGCATCAGAGCAGATTGTACTGAGAGTGCACCATATGCGGTGTGAAATACCGCACAGAT
GCGTAAGGAGAAAATACCGCATCAGGCGCCATTCGCCATTCAGGCTGCGCAACTGTTGGGAAGGGCGATC
GGTGCGGGCCTCTTCGCTATTACGCCAGCTGGCGAAAGGGGGATGTGCTGCAAGGCGATTAAGTTGGGTA
ACGCCAGGGTTTTCCCAGTCACGACGTTGTAAAACGACGGCCAGTGCCAAGCTTTCGTTGAACAACGGAA
ACTCGACTTGCCTTCCGCACAATACATCATTTCTTCTTAGCTTTTTTTCTTCTTCTTCGTTCATACAGTT
TTTTTTTGTTTATCAGCTTACATTTTCTTGAACCGTAGCTTTCGTTTTCTTCTTTTTAACTTTCCATTCG
GAGTTTTTGTATCTTGTTTCATAGTTTGTCCCAGGATTAGAATGATTAGGCATCGAACCTTCAAGAATTT
GATTGAATAAAACATCTTCATTCTTAAGATATGAAGATAATCTTCAAAAGGCCCCTGGGAATCTGAAAGA
AGAGAAGCAGGCCCATTTATATGGGAAAGAACAATAGTATTTCTTATATAGGCCCATTTAAGTTGAAAAC
AATCTTCAAAAGTCCCACATCGCTTAGATAAGAAAACGAAGCTGAGTTTATATACAGCTAGAGTCGAAGT
AGTGATTGGGTCTTCGAGAAGACCTGTTTTAGAGCTAGAAATAGCAAGTTAAAATAAGGCTAGTCCGTTA
TCAACTTGAAAAAGTGGCACCGAGTCGGTGCTTTTTTTCCTGCAGGTCGACTCTAGAGGATCCCCGGGTA
CCGAGCTCGAATTCGTAATCATGTCATAGCTGTTTCCTGTGTGAAATTGTTATCCGCTCACAATTCCACA
CAACATACGAGCCGGAAGCATAAAGTGTAAAGCCTGGGGTGCCTAATGAGTGAGCTAACTCACATTAATT
GCGTTGCGCTCACTGCCCGCTTTCCAGTCGGGAAACCTGTCGTGCCAGCTGCATTAATGAATCGGCCAAC
GCGCGGGGAGAGGCGGTTTGCGTATTGGGCGCTCTTCCGCTTCCTCGCTCACTGACTCGCTGCGCTCGGT
CGTTCGGCTGCGGCGAGCGGTATCAGCTCACTCAAAGGCGGTAATACGGTTATCCACAGAATCAGGGGAT
AACGCAGGAAAGAACATGTGAGCAAAAGGCCAGCAAAAGGCCAGGAACCGTAAAAAGGCCGCGTTGCTGG
CGTTTTTCCATAGGCTCCGCCCCCCTGACGAGCATCACAAAAATCGACGCTCAAGTCAGAGGTGGCGAAA
CCCGACAGGACTATAAAGATACCAGGCGTTTCCCCCTGGAAGCTCCCTCGTGCGCTCTCCTGTTCCGACC
CTGCCGCTTACCGGATACCTGTCCGCCTTTCTCCCTTCGGGAAGCGTGGCGCTTTCTCATAGCTCACGCT
GTAGGTATCTCAGTTCGGTGTAGGTCGTTCGCTCCAAGCTGGGCTGTGTGCACGAACCCCCCGTTCAGCC
CGACCGCTGCGCCTTATCCGGTAACTATCGTCTTGAGTCCAACCCGGTAAGACACGACTTATCGCCACTG
GCAGCAGCCACTGGTAACAGGATTAGCAGAGCGAGGTATGTAGGCGGTGCTACAGAGTTCTTGAAGTGGT
GGCCTAACTACGGCTACACTAGAAGAACAGTATTTGGTATCTGCGCTCTGCTGAAGCCAGTTACCTTCGG
AAAAAGAGTTGGTAGCTCTTGATCCGGCAAACAAACCACCGCTGGTAGCGGTGGTTTTTTTGTTTGCAAG
CAGCAGATTACGCGCAGAAAAAAAGGATCTCAAGAAGATCCTTTGATCTTTTCTACGGGGTCTGACGCTC
AGTGGAACGAAAACTCACGTTAAGGGATTTTGGTCATGAGATTATCAAAAAGGATCTTCACCTAGATCCT
TTTAAATTAAAAATGAAGTTTTAAATCAATCTAAAGTATATATGAGTAAACTTGGTCTGACAGTTACCAA
TGCTTAATCAGTGAGGCACCTATCTCAGCGATCTGTCTATTTCGTTCATCCATAGTTGCCTGACTCCCCG
TCGTGTAGATAACTACGATACGGGAGGGCTTACCATCTGGCCCCAGTGCTGCAATGATACCGCGAGACCC
ACGCTCACCGGCTCCAGATTTATCAGCAATAAACCAGCCAGCCGGAAGGGCCGAGCGCAGAAGTGGTCCT
GCAACTTTATCCGCCTCCATCCAGTCTATTAATTGTTGCCGGGAAGCTAGAGTAAGTAGTTCGCCAGTTA
ATAGTTTGCGCAACGTTGTTGCCATTGCTACAGGCATCGTGGTGTCACGCTCGTCGTTTGGTATGGCTTC
ATTCAGCTCCGGTTCCCAACGATCAAGGCGAGTTACATGATCCCCCATGTTGTGCAAAAAAGCGGTTAGC
TCCTTCGGTCCTCCGATCGTTGTCAGAAGTAAGTTGGCCGCAGTGTTATCACTCATGGTTATGGCAGCAC
TGCATAATTCTCTTACTGTCATGCCATCCGTAAGATGCTTTTCTGTGACTGGTGAGTACTCAACCAAGTC
ATTCTGAGAATAGTGTATGCGGCGACCGAGTTGCTCTTGCCCGGCGTCAATACGGGATAATACCGCGCCA
CATAGCAGAACTTTAAAAGTGCTCATCATTGGAAAACGTTCTTCGGGGCGAAAACTCTCAAGGATCTTAC
CGCTGTTGAGATCCAGTTCGATGTAACCCACTCGTGCACCCAACTGATCTTCAGCATCTTTTACTTTCAC
CAGCGTTTCTGGGTGAGCAAAAACAGGAAGGCAAAATGCCGCAAAAAAGGGAATAAGGGCGACACGGAAA
TGTTGAATACTCATACTCTTCCTTTTTCAATATTATTGAAGCATTTATCAGGGTTATTGTCTCATGAGCG
GATACATATTTGAATGTATTTAGAAAAATAAACAAATAGGGGTTCCGCGCACATTTCCCCGAAAAGTGCC
ACCTGACGTCTAAGAAACCATTATTATCATGACATTAACCTATAAAAATAGGCGTATCACGAGGCCCTTT
CGTC
Features (pLannotate 1.2.2; 14 found; start..end, strand, type, name):
    137..236     +  misc_feature   bom (fragment): basis of mobility region from pBR322
    242..396     -  CDS            lacZα (fragment): LacZα fragment of β-galactosidase; lacZ fragment
    398..457     +  CDS            LBD22 (fragment): LBD22_ARATH - Also known as ASL30. Experimental evidence at transcript level: Swiss-Prot protein existence level 2. From Arabidopsis thaliana (Mouse-ear cress).
    776..792     +  promoter       AtU6 promoter (fragment): consensus promoter from the three Arabidopsis U6 snRNA genes (Waibel and Filipowicz, 1990; Nekrasov et al., 2013)
    866..941     +  misc_RNA       gRNA scaffold: guide RNA scaffold for the Streptococcus pyogenes CRISPR/Cas9 system
    949..994     -  misc_feature   MCS (fragment): pUC18/19 multiple cloning site
   1027..1043    -  protein_bind   lac operator: The lac repressor binds to the lac operator to inhibit transcription in E. coli. This inhibition can be relieved by adding lactose or isopropyl-β-D-thiogalactopyranoside (IPTG). lac repressor encoded by lacI
   1051..1081    -  promoter       lac promoter: promoter for the E. coli lac operon
   1096..1117    -  protein_bind   CAP binding site: CAP binding activates transcription in the presence of cAMP. E. coli catabolite activator protein
   1130..1222    -  CDS            lacI (fragment): lac repressor; lacI; The lac repressor binds to the lac operator to inhibit transcription in E. coli. This inhibition can be relieved by adding lactose or isopropyl-β-D-thiogalactopyranoside (IPTG).
   1405..1993    -  rep_origin     ori: high-copy-number ColE1/pMB1/pBR322/pUC origin of replication
   2164..3024    -  CDS            AmpR: β-lactamase; bla; confers resistance to ampicillin, carbenicillin, and related antibiotics
   3025..3129    -  promoter       AmpR promoter: bla
   3224..35      +  CDS            rop (fragment) (across the origin): Rop protein, which maintains plasmids at low copy number; rop
