[The description below was written by a language model from this plasmid's Addgene catalogue record and pLannotate feature annotations shown in this document.]
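Description:
pJKW0457 is a small, high-copy pUC18-based cloning plasmid (about 3.2 kb in the sequenced record) that serves as an empty backbone for building plant CRISPR guide RNA expression cassettes. It is maintained in E. coli through the pUC/ColE1-type origin of replication and selected with ampicillin via the β-lactamase gene and its native promoter. Remnants of the pUC18 architecture are still present, including the lac promoter, lac operator and CAP binding site, part of the multiple cloning site, and a truncated lacZα fragment, which is interrupted by the inserted cassette. Short annotated fragments of bom, rop and lacI are typical backbone-derived matches rather than functional elements.

The payload is a synthesized AtU6-26 sgRNA fragment, introduced by Gibson assembly into pUC18 opened with HindIII and SbfI. The Arabidopsis thaliana U6-26 promoter is an RNA polymerase III promoter commonly used to drive small, uncapped, non-polyadenylated transcripts in plants, and here it sits upstream of the Streptococcus pyogenes Cas9 guide RNA scaffold. The automated annotation recognises only a short consensus stretch of the U6 promoter, and a brief upstream match to the Arabidopsis LBD22 coding sequence is probably an incidental hit to Arabidopsis genomic sequence included in the promoter fragment. No target-specific spacer is recorded, consistent with the empty-backbone designation, and the record does not state how a spacer is meant to be inserted.

The plasmid carries no Cas9 gene, plant selection marker or T-DNA borders, so it is best understood as an intermediate for assembling sgRNA units, used alongside or moved into a separate Cas9-containing plant vector.
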