Addgene plasmid #107586: pJKW0457
Purpose: (Empty Backbone) AtU6-26 sgRNA
Depositing lab: Jing-Ke Weng. Depositing organization: Whitehead Institute for Biomedical Research.
Backbone
  Vector backbone: pUC18
  Backbone manufacturer: Messing Lab
  Backbone size (bp): 2600
  Modifications to backbone: AtU6-26 sgRNA fragment was cloned into Hind III SbfI digested pUC18 by Gibson assembly. AtU6-26 sgRNA fragment was synthesized.
  Vector type: Plant Expression, CRISPR
  Promoter: AtU6-26
Growth in bacteria
  Bacterial resistance: Ampicillin, 100 μg/mL
  Growth temperature: 37°C
  Growth strain: DH5alpha
  Copy number: High Copy
Gene/Insert
  Cloning method: Gibson Cloning
  Sequencing primers: 5′ CAACGGAAACTCGACTTG
Terms and licenses: Academic/Nonprofit Terms; Industry Terms: Not Available to Industry
How to cite: pJKW0457 was a gift from Jing-Ke Weng (Addgene plasmid # 107586 ; http://n2t.net/addgene:107586 ; RRID:Addgene_107586)
